>Addgene plasmid #38241 | pLJM60-Ssb | addgene partial sequence | sequence record 56229 | CMV-F 5'-CGCAAATGGGCGGTAGGCGTG-3'
TAGCGACTGTTTAGTGAACCGTCAGATCGCCTGGAGACGCCATCCACGCTGTTTTGACCTCCATAGAAGA
CACCGGGACCGATCCAGCCTCCGCGGCCGGGAACGGTGCATTGGAACGCGGATTCCCCGTGCCAAGAGTG
ACGTAAGTACCGCCTATAGAGTCTATAGGCCCACCCCCTTGGCTTCGTTAGAACGCGGCTACAATTAATA
CATAACCTTATGTATCATACACATACGATTTAGGTGACACTATAGAATAACATCCACTTTGCCTTTCTCT
CCACAGGTGTCCACTCCCAGGTCCAACTGCACCTCGGTTCTATCGATTGAATTCACCATGGAAATGGACT
ACAAGGATGACGATGACAAGGGTGGTGGTGGTGGTGCGTCGACGATGGCTGAAAATGGTGATAATGAAAA
GATGGCTGCCCTGGAGGCCAAAATCTGTCATCAAATTGAGTATTATTTTGGCGACTTCAATTTGCCACGG
GACAAGTTTCTAAAGGAACAGATAAAACTGGATGAAGGCTGGGTACCTTTGGAGATAATGATAAAATTCA
ACAGGTTGAACCGTCTAACAACAGACTTTAATGTAATTGTGGAAGCATTGAGCAAATCCAAGGCAGAACT
CATGGAAATCAGTGAAGATAAAACTAAAATCAGAAGGTCTCCAAGCAAACCCCTACCTGAAGTGACTGAT
GAGTATAAAAATGATGTAAAAAACAGATCTGTTTATATTAAAGGCTTCCCAACTGATGCAACTCTTGATG
ACATAAAAGAATGGTTAGAAGATAAAGGTCAAGTACTAAATATTCAGATGAGAAGAACATTGCATAAAAG
CATTTAAGGGATCAATTTTTGTTGTGTTTGATAGCATTGAATCTGCTA
