[The description below was written by a language model from this plasmid's Addgene catalogue record.]
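Description:
pLJM60-Ssb is a lentiviral mammalian expression plasmid built on the pLJM60 backbone that carries the human SSB gene, which encodes the La protein (also known as LARP3 or La/SSB). The insert of about 1.25 kb, corresponding to the human SSB reference transcript, was cloned by restriction digestion between SalI and NotI sites, both of which remain intact, so the coding sequence can be excised or exchanged. Expression is driven by the CMV promoter, a strong constitutive promoter in most mammalian cell types. A FLAG epitope supplied by the backbone is fused to the N terminus of La, allowing detection or immunoprecipitation of the protein with anti-FLAG reagents. The plasmid is propagated in standard E. coli cloning strains under ampicillin selection; its copy number is listed as unknown. The catalogue gives a backbone of roughly 4.5 kb and a total size of roughly 5.5 kb.

As a lentiviral transfer vector, it would be expected to be packaged into viral particles for stable delivery of the FLAG-La cassette into mammalian cells, or used directly by transfection. However, no feature table is provided, so the LTRs, packaging signal, any mammalian selection marker and the bacterial origin are not documented in the record. The associated publication concerns mTORC1-mediated regulation of mRNA translation, and La is an RNA-binding protein, which suggests that the construct was used to express tagged La in that context. The record does not spell out the specific experimental purpose.
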