Addgene plasmid #38241: pLJM60-Ssb
Depositing lab: David Sabatini. Depositing organization: Whitehead Institute for Biomedical Research. Publication: A unifying model for mTORC1-mediated regulation of mRNA translation. Thoreen CC, Chantranupong L, Keys HR, Wang T, Gray NS, Sabatini DM. Nature. 2012 May 2;485(7396):109-13. doi: 10.1038/nature11083. PubMed 22552098.
Backbone
  Vector backbone: pLJM60
  Backbone size w/o insert (bp): 4500
  Total vector size (bp): 5500
  Vector type: Mammalian Expression, Lentiviral
Growth in bacteria
  Bacterial resistance: Ampicillin, 100 μg/mL
  Growth temperature: 37°C
  Growth strain: DH5alpha
  Copy number: Unknown
Gene/Insert
  Gene/Insert name: Ssb (alt name: La)
  Species: H. sapiens (human)
  Insert size (bp): 1247
  GenBank ID: NM_003142
  Entrez Gene: SSB (a.k.a. LARP3, La, La/SSB)
  Promoter: CMV
  Tag / fusion protein: FLAG (N terminal on backbone)
  Cloning method: Restriction Enzyme; 5′ cloning site Sal1 (not destroyed); 3′ cloning site Not1 (not destroyed)
  Sequencing primers: 5′ ATGGCTGAAAATGGTGATAATGAAA; 3′ CTACTGGTCTCCAGCACCATTTTCTG
Terms and licenses: Academic/Nonprofit Terms; Industry Terms: Not Available to Industry
How to cite: pLJM60-Ssb was a gift from David Sabatini (Addgene plasmid # 38241)
